Addgene plasmid #23904: pDONR223-FGFR2
Depositing lab: William Hahn & David Root. Depositing organization: Dana-Farber Cancer Institute. Publication: COT drives resistance to RAF inhibition through MAP kinase pathway reactivation. Johannessen CM, Boehm JS, Kim SY, Thomas SR, Wardwell L, Johnson LA, Emery CM, Stransky N, Cogdill AP, Barretina J, Caponigro G, Hieronymus H, Murray RR, Salehi-Ashtiani K, Hill DE, Vidal M, Zhao JJ, Yang X, Alkan O, Kim S, Harris JL, Wilson CJ, Myer VE, Finan PM, Root DE, Roberts TM, Golub T, Flaherty KT, Dummer R, Weber BL, Sellers WR, Schlegel R, Wargo JA, Hahn WC, Garraway LA. Nature. 2010 Dec 16;468(7326):968-72. doi: 10.1038/nature09627 PubMed 21107320.
Backbone
  Vector backbone: pDONR223
  Backbone manufacturer: Invitrogen
  Backbone size w/o insert (bp): 5005
  Vector type: Gateway Donor vector
Growth in bacteria
  Bacterial resistance: Spectinomycin, 50 μg/mL
  Growth temperature: 37°C
  Growth strain: DH5alpha
  Copy number: High Copy
Gene/Insert
  Gene/Insert name: FGFR2 (alt name: fibroblast growth factor receptor 2 isoform 2)
  Species: H. sapiens (human)
  Insert size (bp): 2469
  Mutation: A52D, T525A (compared to GenBank reference sequence NP_075259.4)
  Entrez Gene: FGFR2 (a.k.a. BBDS, BEK, BFR-1, CD332, CEK3, CFD1, ECT1, JWS, K-SAM, KGFR, TK14, TK25)
  Cloning method: Gateway Cloning
  Sequencing primers: 5′ M13pUC-fwd; 3′ M13rev
Terms and licenses: Academic/Nonprofit Terms; Industry Terms: Not Available to Industry
Depositor comments: The ORF has no Stop codon. This design enables easy recombination into a destination vector to add an epitope tag of choice and Stop codon to the ORF. Do NOT use this plasmid directly for transfections. A set of 4 custom lentiviral vectors is available ( pLX301 (http://www.addgene.org/25895/) , pLX302 (http://www.addgene.org/25896/) , pLX303 (http://www.addgene.org/25897/) , pLX304 (http://www.addgene.org/25890/) ) to be used to express these ORFs in mammalian cells. These plasmids are not included in the kit and must be ordered separately.
How to cite: pDONR223-FGFR2 was a gift from William Hahn & David Root (Addgene plasmid # 23904 ; http://n2t.net/addgene:23904 ; RRID:Addgene_23904)
