[The description below was written by a language model from this plasmid's Addgene catalogue record.]
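Description:
pDONR223-FGFR2 is a Gateway entry clone built on the Invitrogen pDONR223 donor backbone (about 5 kb without insert) and carrying the human FGFR2 open reading frame, annotated as fibroblast growth factor receptor 2 isoform 2. It is a purely bacterial propagation and shuttling plasmid, maintained at high copy in standard E. coli cloning strains under spectinomycin selection. The record does not list the origin of replication or any individual backbone features. No promoter for driving the insert in eukaryotic cells is described, and the depositor notes explicitly warn that the plasmid should not be transfected directly.

The insert is roughly 2.5 kb and was introduced by Gateway recombination, so the ORF would be expected to sit between recombination sites that allow its transfer into any compatible destination vector. M13 forward and reverse primer sites in the backbone are used to sequence across the insert. Relative to the cited reference protein, the clone encodes two amino-acid substitutions, A52D and T525A, which users should take into account when interpreting receptor function. The ORF deliberately lacks a stop codon, so that recombination into a destination vector places it in frame with a C-terminal epitope tag and a stop codon supplied by that vector.

The depositors point to a companion set of custom lentiviral destination vectors (pLX301 to pLX304) for expressing these ORFs in mammalian cells. The clone belongs to an ORF kit associated with a study of MAP kinase pathway reactivation as a route to RAF inhibitor resistance, which is consistent with use in overexpression screens and related gain-of-function experiments.
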