>Addgene plasmid #23904 | pDONR223-FGFR2 | addgene partial sequence | sequence record 29736 | 23904 with M13pUC-fwd
ATAATGATTTTATTTTGACTGATAGTGACCTGTTCGTTGCAACAAATTGATGAGCAATGCTTTTTTATAA
TGCCAACTTTGTACAAAAAAGTTGGCACCATGGTCAGCTGGGGTCGTTTCATCTGCCTGGTCGTGGTCAC
CATGGCAACCTTGTCCCTGGCCCGGCCCTCCTTCAGTTTAGTTGAGGATACCACATTAGAGCCAGAAGAG
CCACCAACCAAATACCAAATCTCTCAACCAGAAGTGTACGTGGATGCGCCAGGGGAGTCGCTAGAGGTGC
GCTGCCTGTTGAAAGATGCCGCCGTGATCAGTTGGACTAAGGATGGGGTGCACTTGGGGCCCAACAATAG
GACAGTGCTTATTGGGGAGTACTTGCAGATAAAGGGCGCCACGCCTAGAGACTCCGGCCTCTATGCTTGT
ACTGCCAGTAGGACTGTAGACAGTGAAACTTGGTACTTCATGGTGAATGTCACAGATGCCATCTCATCCG
GAGATGATGAGGATGACACCGATGGTGCGGAAGATTTTGTCAGTGAGAACAGTAACAACAAGAGAGCACC
ATACTGGACCAACACAGAAAAGATGGAAAAGCGGCTCCATGCTGTGCCTGCGGCCAACACTGTCAAGTTT
CGCTGCCCAGCCGGGGGGAACCCAATGCCAACCATGCGGTGGCTGAAAAACGGG
