>Addgene plasmid #23904 | pDONR223-FGFR2 | depositor partial sequence | sequence record 137121 | FGFR2 isoform 2
ATGGTCAGCTGGGGTCGTTTCATCTGCCTGGTCGTGGTCACCATGGCAACCTTGTCCCTGGCCCGGCCCT
CCTTCAGTTTAGTTGAGGATACCACATTAGAGCCAGAAGAGCCACCAACCAAATACCAAATCTCTCAACC
AGAAGTGTACGTGGATGCGCCAGGGGAGTCGCTAGAGGTGCGCTGCCTGTTGAAAGATGCCGCCGTGATC
AGTTGGACTAAGGATGGGGTGCACTTGGGGCCCAACAATAGGACAGTGCTTATTGGGGAGTACTTGCAGA
TAAAGGGCGCCACGCCTAGAGACTCCGGCCTCTATGCTTGTACTGCCAGTAGGACTGTAGACAGTGAAAC
TTGGTACTTCATGGTGAATGTCACAGATGCCATCTCATCCGGAGATGATGAGGATGACACCGATGGTGCG
GAAGATTTTGTCAGTGAGAACAGTAACAACAAGAGAGCACCATACTGGACCAACACAGAAAAGATGGAAA
AGCGGCTCCATGCTGTGCCTGCGGCCAACACTGTCAAGTTTCGCTGCCCAGCCGGGGGGAACCCAATGCC
AACCATGCGGTGGCTGAAAAACGGGAAGGAGTTTAAGCAGGAGCATCGCATTGGAGGCTACAAGGTACGA
AACCAGCACTGGAGCCTCATTATGGAAAGTGTGGTCCCATCTGACAAGGGAAATTATACCTGTGTGGTGG
AGAATGAATACGGGTCCATCAATCACACGTACCACCTGGATGTTGTGGAGCGATCGCCTCACCGGCCCAT
CCTCCAAGCCGGACTGCCGGCAAATGCCTCCACAGTGGTCGGAGGAGACGTAGAGTTTGTCTGCAAGGTT
TACAGTGATGCCCAGCCCCACATCCAGTGGATCAAGCACGTGGAAAAGAACGGCAGTAAATACGGGCCCG
ACGGGCTGCCCTACCTCAAGGTTCTCAAGCACTCGGGGATAAATAGTTCCAATGCAGAAGTGCTGGCTCT
GTTCAATGTGACCGAGGCGGATGCTGGGGAATATATATGTAAGGTCTCCAATTATATAGGGCAGGCCAAC
CAGTCTGCCTGGCTCACTGTCCTGCCAAAACAGCAAGCGCCTGGAAGAGAAAAGGAGATTACAGCTTCCC
CAGACTACCTGGAGATAGCCATTTACTGCATAGGGGTCTTCTTAATCGCCTGTATGGTGGTAACAGTCAT
CCTGTGCCGAATGAAGAACACGACCAAGAAGCCAGACTTCAGCAGCCAGCCGGCTGTGCACAAGCTGACC
AAACGTATCCCCCTGCGGAGACAGGTAACAGTTTCGGCTGAGTCCAGCTCCTCCATGAACTCCAACACCC
CGCTGGTGAGGATAACAACACGCCTCTCTTCAACGGCAGACACCCCCATGCTGGCAGGGGTCTCCGAGTA
TGAACTTCCAGAGGACCCAAAATGGGAGTTTCCAAGAGATAAGCTGACACTGGGCAAGCCCCTGGGAGAA
GGTTGCTTTGGGCAAGTGGTCATGGCGGAAGCAGTGGGAATTGACAAAGACAAGCCCAAGGAGGCGGTCA
CCGTGGCCGTGAAGATGTTGAAAGATGATGCCGCAGAGAAAGACCTTTCTGATCTGGTGTCAGAGATGGA
GATGATGAAGATGATTGGGAAACACAAGAATATCATAAATCTTCTTGGAGCCTGCACACAGGATGGGCCT
CTCTATGTCATAGTTGAGTATGCCTCTAAAGGCAACCTCCGAGAATACCTCCGAGCCCGGAGGCCACCCG
GGATGGAGTACTCCTATGACATTAACCGTGTTCCTGAGGAGCAGATGACCTTCAAGGACTTGGTGTCATG
CACCTACCAGCTGGCCAGAGGCATGGAGTACTTGGCTTCCCAAAAATGTATTCATCGAGATTTAGCAGCC
AGAAATGTTTTGGTAACAGAAAACAATGTGATGAAAATAGCAGACTTTGGACTCGCCAGAGATATCAACA
ATATAGACTATTACAAAAAGACCACCAATGGGCGGCTTCCAGTCAAGTGGATGGCTCCAGAAGCCCTGTT
TGATAGAGTATACACTCATCAGAGTGATGTCTGGTCCTTCGGGGTGTTAATGTGGGAGATCTTCACTTTA
GGGGGCTCGCCCTACCCAGGGATTCCCGTGGAGGAACTTTTTAAGCTGCTGAAGGAAGGACACAGAATGG
ATAAGCCAGCCAACTGCACCAACGAACTGTACATGATGATGAGGGACTGTTGGCATGCAGTGCCCTCCCA
GAGACCAACGTTCAAGCAGTTGGTAGAAGACTTGGATCGAATTCTCACTCTCACAACCAATGAGGAATAC
TTGGACCTCAGCCAACCTCTCGAACAGTATTCACCTAGTTACCCTGACACAAGAAGTTCTTGTTCTTCAG
GAGATGATTCTGTTTTTTCTCCAGACCCCATGCCTTACGAACCATGCCTTCCTCAGTATCCACACATAAA
CGGCAGTGTTAAAACATGA
