>Addgene plasmid #23904 | pDONR223-FGFR2 | addgene partial sequence | sequence record 138465 | hFGFR2-F1 5'-CGTACCACCTGGATGTTGTG-3'
AGCCGGACTGCCGGCAAATGCCTCCACAGTGGTCGGAGGAGACGTAGAGTTTGTCTGCAAGGTTTACAGT
GATGCCCAGCCCCACATCCAGTGGATCAAGCACGTGGAAAAGAACGGCAGTAAATACGGGCCCGACGGGC
TGCCCTACCTCAAGGTTCTCAAGCACTCGGGGATAAATAGTTCCAATGCAGAAGTGCTGGCTCTGTTCAA
TGTGACCGAGGCGGATGCTGGGGAATATATATGTAAGGTCTCCAATTATATAGGGCAGGCCAACCAGTCT
GCCTGGCTCACTGTCCTGCCAAAACAGCAAGCGCCTGGAAGAGAAAAGGAGATTACAGCTTCCCCAGACT
ACCTGGAGATAGCCATTTACTGCATAGGGGTCTTCTTAATCGCCTGTATGGTGGTAACAGTCATCCTGTG
CCGAATGAAGAACACGACCAAGAAGCCAGACTTCAGCAGCCAGCCGGCTGTGCACAAGCTGACCAAACGT
ATCCCCCTGCGGAGACAGGTAACAGTTTCGGCTGAGTCCAGCTCCTCCATGAACTCCAACACCCCGCTGG
TGAGGATAACAACACGCCTCTCTTCAACGGCAGACACCCCCATGCTGGCAGGGGTCTCCGAGTATGAACT
TCCAGAGGACCCAAAATGGGAGTTTCCAAGAGATAAGCTGACACTGGGCAAGCCCCTGGGAGAAGGTTGC
TTTGGGCAAGTGGTCATGGCGGAAGCAGTGGGAATTGACAAAGACAAGCCCAAGGAGGCGGTCACCGTGG
CCGTGAAGATGTTGAAAGATGATGCCGCAGAGAAAGACCTTTCTGATCTGGTGTCAGAGATGGAGATGAT
GAAGATGATTGGGAAACACAAGAATATCATAAATCTTCTTGGAGCCTGCACACAGGATGGGCCTCTCT
